Addgene plasmid #230238: AiP12752 - pAAV-AiE0658m-minBG-SYFP2-WPRE3-BGHpA (Alias: CN2752)
Purpose: AiE0658m is an enhancer sequence, designed to drive AAV-mediated transgene expression in specific populations of brain cells
Depositing lab: Allen Institute for Brain Science & Boaz Levi. Depositing organization: Allen Institute. Publication: A suite of enhancer AAVs and transgenic mouse lines for genetic access to cortical cell types. Ben-Simon Y, Hooper M, Narayan S, Daigle TL, Dwivedi D, Way SW, Oster A, Stafford DA, Mich JK, Taormina MJ, Martinez RA, Opitz-Araya X, Roth JR, Alexander JR, Allen S, Amster A, Arbuckle J, Ayala A, Baker PM, Bakken TE, Barcelli T, Barta S, Bendrick J, Bertagnolli D, Bielstein C, Bishwakarma P, Bowlus J, Boyer G, Brouner K, Casian B, Casper T, Chakka AB, Chakrabarty R, Chance RK, Chavan S, Clark M, Colbert K, Collman F, Daniel S, Departee M, DiValentin P, Donadio N, Dotson N, Egdorf T, Fliss T, Gabitto M, Garcia J, Gary A, Gasperini M, Gloe J, Goldy J, Gore BB, Graybuck L, Greisman N, Haeseleer F, Halterman C, Haradon Z, Hastings SD, Helback O, Ho W, Hockemeyer D, Huang C, Huff S, Hunker A, Johansen N, Jones D, Juneau Z, Kalmbach B, Kannan M, Khem S, Kussick E, Kutsal R, Larsen R, Lee C, Lee AY, Leibly M, Lenz GH, Li S, Liang E, Lusk N, Madigan Z, Malloy J, Malone J, McCue R, Melchor J, Mollenkopf T, Moosman S, Morin E, Newman D, Ng L, Ngo K, Omstead V, Otto S, Oyama A, Pena N, Pham T, Phillips E, Pom CA, Potekhina L, Ransford S, Ray PL, Rette D, Reynoldson C, Rimorin C, Rocha D, Ruiz A, Sanchez REA, Sawyer L, Sedeno-Cortes A, Sevigny JP, Shapovalova N, Shepard N, Shulga L, Sigler AR, Siverts L, Soliman S, Somasundaram S, Staats B, Stewart K, Szelenyi E, Tieu M, Trader C, Tran A, van Velthoven CTJ, Walker M, Wang Y, Weed N, Wirthlin M, Wood T, Wynalda B, Yao Z, Zhou T, Ariza J, Dee N, Reding M, Ronellenfitch K, Mufti S, Sunkin SM, Smith KA, Esposito L, Waters J, Thyagarajan B, Yao S, Lein ES, Zeng H, Levi BP, Ngai J, Ting JT, Tasic B. Cell. 2025 May 16:S0092-8674(25)00513-6. doi: 10.1016/j.cell.2025.05.002. PubMed 40403729.
Backbone
  Vector backbone: pAAV2
  Vector type: AAV
Growth in bacteria
  Bacterial resistance: Ampicillin, 100 μg/mL
  Growth temperature: 37°C
  Growth strain: NEB Stable
  Copy number: High Copy
Gene/Insert
  Gene/Insert name: SYFP2
  Species: Synthetic
  Promoter: minBG
  Cloning method: Gibson Cloning
Terms and licenses: Academic/Nonprofit Terms; Industry Terms: Not Available to Industry
How to cite: AiP12752 - pAAV-AiE0658m-minBG-SYFP2-WPRE3-BGHpA (Alias: CN2752) was a gift from Allen Institute for Brain Science & Boaz Levi (Addgene plasmid # 230238 ; http://n2t.net/addgene:230238 ; RRID:Addgene_230238)
