[The description below was written by a language model from this plasmid's Addgene catalogue record and pLannotate feature annotations shown in this document.]
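Description:
AiP12752 - pAAV-AiE0658m-minBG-SYFP2-WPRE3-BGHpA (alias CN2752) is a 4,733 nt AAV transfer plasmid built on a pAAV2 backbone. It is intended for packaging a reporter genome into recombinant adeno-associated virus for delivery to brain tissue. In bacteria it replicates from a high-copy ColE1/pUC-type origin and is selected with ampicillin through the bla (AmpR) gene and its promoter. The backbone also carries an f1 phage origin, along with short remnants of the pBR322 bom and rop regions. The recorded growth strain is a recombination-deficient "stable" strain, a common choice for plasmids with repeat-rich ITRs.

The payload lies between the AAV2 inverted terminal repeats, which provide the cis signals for genome replication and encapsidation. The annotation detects a full ITR on the right side but only two short fragments on the left. According to the name and catalogue fields, the enhancer AiE0658m sits upstream of a minimal beta-globin promoter (minBG). Neither element is annotated in the feature table, though the unannotated stretch between the left ITR and the coding sequence is where they would sit. A minimal promoter has little activity of its own, so the enhancer is meant to determine which cells express the transgene. The transgene is SYFP2, a rapidly maturing monomeric yellow fluorescent protein. It is followed by WPRE3, a shortened woodchuck posttranscriptional element that appears as two WPRE fragments and boosts transcript expression, and then by the bovine growth hormone polyadenylation signal. The construct serves as a fluorescent reporter for enhancer-driven, AAV-mediated labelling of specific brain cell populations. The record does not state which population AiE0658m targets.
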