Features (pLannotate 1.2.2; 14 found; start..end, strand, type, name):
     12..39      +  repeat_region  AAV2 ITR (fragment): inverted terminal repeat of adeno-associated virus serotype 2 inverted
     68..95      +  repeat_region  AAV2 ITR (fragment): inverted terminal repeat of adeno-associated virus serotype 2 inverted
    751..1467    +  CDS            SYFP2: SYFP2 is a basic (constitutively fluorescent) yellow fluorescent protein published in 2006, derived from Aequorea victoria. It is reported to be a very rapidly-maturing monomer with moderate acid sensitivity.
   1507..1664    +  misc_feature   WPRE (fragment): woodchuck hepatitis virus posttranscriptional regulatory element
   1670..1750    +  misc_feature   WPRE (fragment): woodchuck hepatitis virus posttranscriptional regulatory element
   1767..1878    +  polyA_signal   bGH poly(A) signal: bovine growth hormone polyadenylation signal
   1996..2136    +  repeat_region  AAV2 ITR: inverted terminal repeat of adeno-associated virus serotype 2 inverted
   2141..2192    -  misc_feature   bom (fragment): basis of mobility region from pBR322
   2211..2666    +  rep_origin     f1 ori (sequence partly withheld): f1 bacteriophage origin of replication; arrow indicates direction of (+) strand synthesis
   2667..2716    -  misc_feature   bom (fragment): basis of mobility region from pBR322
   2818..2853    -  CDS            rop (fragment): Rop protein, which maintains plasmids at low copy number; rop
   2948..3052    +  promoter       AmpR promoter: bla
   3053..3913    +  CDS            AmpR: β-lactamase; bla; confers resistance to ampicillin, carbenicillin, and related antibiotics
   4084..4672    +  rep_origin     ori: high-copy-number ColE1/pMB1/pBR322/pUC origin of replication
>Addgene plasmid #230238 | AiP12752 - pAAV-AiE0658m-minBG-SYFP2-WPRE3-BGHpA (Alias: CN2752) | addgene full sequence | sequence record 473567 | Addgene NGS Result
CCTGCAGGCAGCTGCGCGCTCGCTCGCTCACTGAGGCCGCCCGGGCGTCGGGCGACCTTTGGTCGCCCGG
CCTCAGTGAGCGAGCGAGCGCGCAGAGAGGGAGTGGCCAACTCCATCACTAGGGGTTCCTGCGGCCGCAC
GCGTCTGCGCCACCAGCTGCCGCAGAGGCGTCTCAACGGCTCCGAGCTGCAACCGCCACCGCCACCGCCA
CCGCCGCCGATGTCGCTACGCCGCTCCCGCGCGGCTCCCGCTCGGCGCCCGCTAGCGCTGGGCCGTACCA
AGTGCTCGCGCAGGCACGGGTGGCGCTACAGCCGCCGAGCGTCGTGGCTCGGGAGCTGAGGGCCTGAGTC
CCCTAGAGCCCACAGGTGCCCCTGGTTGCGACCAATTGCAAGCAGATGCCGTGGGAGGGGAGGGAGAGGG
GAGGCCCGGAGAGAGGCACGCAGGAGCTGTCCCTCTCCTCCACCCCCCCCACGGCTGGCACAGTGGTCGC
GCCCGGCCCGCCCCTGCTGGCTGCTCTGCGTGTGTGTATTTGTATGTGTACTGTATGTAAAAGACGGGGA
GGGAGGAAACGATTGTTGTGGACCCGGTTTGGGGGCGGGTATCCGGGCCTGTAGCCCACGGCTGCATGTT
TAAGAGAATGTGGCAGCCCAAGAGCTCGGGCTGGGCATAAAAGTCAGGGCAGAGCCATCTATTGCTTACA
TTTGCTTCTGGGATCCAGATCTTTCGAAGCTAGCGCTACCGGTCGCCACCATGGTGAGCAAGGGCGAGGA
GCTGTTCACCGGGGTGGTGCCCATCCTGGTCGAGCTGGACGGCGACGTAAACGGCCACAAGTTCAGCGTG
TCCGGCGAGGGCGAGGGCGATGCCACCTACGGCAAGCTGACCCTGAAGCTGATCTGCACCACCGGCAAGC
TGCCCGTGCCCTGGCCCACCCTCGTGACCACCCTGGGCTACGGCGTGCAGTGCTTCGCCCGCTACCCCGA
CCACATGAAGCAGCACGACTTCTTCAAGTCCGCCATGCCCGAAGGCTACGTCCAGGAGCGCACCATCTTC
TTCAAGGACGACGGCAACTACAAGACCCGCGCCGAGGTGAAGTTCGAGGGCGACACCCTGGTGAACCGCA
TCGAGCTGAAGGGCATCGACTTCAAGGAGGACGGCAACATCCTGGGGCACAAGCTGGAGTACAACTACAA
CAGCCACAACGTCTATATCACCGCCGACAAGCAGAAGAACGGCATCAAGGCCAACTTCAAGATCCGCCAC
AACATCGAGGACGGCGGCGTGCAGCTCGCCGACCACTACCAGCAGAACACCCCCATCGGCGACGGCCCCG
TGCTGCTGCCCGACAACCACTACCTGAGCTACCAGTCCAAGCTGAGCAAAGACCCCAACGAGAAGCGCGA
TCACATGGTCCTGCTGGAGTTCGTGACCGCCGCCGGGATCACTCTCGGCATGGACGAGCTGTACAAGTAA
GTCGACGGCGCGCCGCGGCCGCGAATTCGATATCATAATCAACCTCTGGATTACAAAATTTGTGAAAGAT
TGACTGGTATTCTTAACTATGTTGCTCCTTTTACGCTATGTGGATACGCTGCTTTAATGCCTTTGTATCA
TGCTATTGCTTCCCGTATGGCTTTCATTTTCTCCTCCTTGTATAAATCCTGGTTAGTTCTTGCCACGGCG
GAACTCATCGCCGCCTGCCTTGCCCGCTGCTGGACAGGGGCTCGGCTGTTGGGCACTGACAATTCCGTGG
CTCGAGAGATCTTCGACTGTGCCTTCTAGTTGCCAGCCATCTGTTGTTTGCCCCTCCCCCGTGCCTTCCT
TGACCCTGGAAGGTGCCACTCCCACTGTCCTTTCCTAATAAAATGAGGAAATTGCATCGCATTGTCTGAG
TAGGTGTCATTCTATTCTGGGGGGTGGGGTGGGGCAGGACAGCAAGGGGGAGGATTGGGAAGACAATAGC
AGGCATGAGATCTCACGTGCGGACCGAGCGGCCGCAGGAACCCCTAGTGATGGAGTTGGCCACTCCCTCT
CTGCGCGCTCGCTCGCTCACTGAGGCCGGGCGACCAAAGGTCGCCCGACGCCCGGGCTTTGCCCGGGCGG
CCTCAGTGAGCGAGCGAGCGCGCAGCTGCCTGCAGGGGCGCCTGATGCGGTATTTTCTCCTTACGCATCT
GTGCGGTATTTCACACCGCATA
[95 nt withheld, positions 2193-2287]
T
[46 nt withheld, positions 2289-2334]
C
[141 nt withheld, positions 2336-2476]
CCTTTGACGTTGGAGTCCACGTTCTTT
[37 nt withheld, positions 2504-2540]
ACTCTATCTCGGGCTATTCTTTTGATTTATAAGGGATTTTGCCGATTTCGGTCTATTGGTTAAAAAATGA
GCTGATTTAACAAAAATTTAACGCGAATTTTAACAAAATATTAACGTTTACAATTTTATGGTGCACTCTC
AGTACAATCTGCTCTGATGCCGCATAGTTAAGCCAGCCCCGACACCCGCCAACACCCGCTGACGCGCCCT
GACGGGCTTGTCTGCTCCCGGCATCCGCTTACAGACAAGCTGTGACCGTCTCCGGGAGCTGCATGTGTCA
GAGGTTTTCACCGTCATCACCGAAACGCGCGAGACGAAAGGGCCTCGTGATACGCCTATTTTTATAGGTT
AATGTCATGATAATAATGGTTTCTTAGACGTCAGGTGGCACTTTTCGGGGAAATGTGCGCGGAACCCCTA
TTTGTTTATTTTTCTAAATACATTCAAATATGTATCCGCTCATGAGACAATAACCCTGATAAATGCTTCA
ATAATATTGAAAAAGGAAGAGTATGAGTATTCAACATTTCCGTGTCGCCCTTATTCCCTTTTTTGCGGCA
TTTTGCCTTCCTGTTTTTGCTCACCCAGAAACGCTGGTGAAAGTAAAAGATGCTGAAGATCAGTTGGGTG
CACGAGTGGGTTACATCGAACTGGATCTCAACAGCGGTAAGATCCTTGAGAGTTTTCGCCCCGAAGAACG
TTTTCCAATGATGAGCACTTTTAAAGTTCTGCTATGTGGCGCGGTATTATCCCGTATTGACGCCGGGCAA
GAGCAACTCGGTCGCCGCATACACTATTCTCAGAATGACTTGGTTGAGTACTCACCAGTCACAGAAAAGC
ATCTTACGGATGGCATGACAGTAAGAGAATTATGCAGTGCTGCCATAACCATGAGTGATAACACTGCGGC
CAACTTACTTCTGACAACGATCGGAGGACCGAAGGAGCTAACCGCTTTTTTGCACAACATGGGGGATCAT
GTAACTCGCCTTGATCGTTGGGAACCGGAGCTGAATGAAGCCATACCAAACGACGAGCGTGACACCACGA
TGCCTGTAGCAATGGCAACAACGTTGCGCAAACTATTAACTGGCGAACTACTTACTCTAGCTTCCCGGCA
ACAATTAATAGACTGGATGGAGGCGGATAAAGTTGCAGGACCACTTCTGCGCTCGGCCCTTCCGGCTGGC
TGGTTTATTGCTGATAAATCTGGAGCCGGTGAGCGTGGGTCTCGCGGTATCATTGCAGCACTGGGGCCAG
ATGGTAAGCCCTCCCGTATCGTAGTTATCTACACGACGGGGAGTCAGGCAACTATGGATGAACGAAATAG
ACAGATCGCTGAGATAGGTGCCTCACTGATTAAGCATTGGTAACTGTCAGACCAAGTTTACTCATATATA
CTTTAGATTGATTTAAAACTTCATTTTTAATTTAAAAGGATCTAGGTGAAGATCCTTTTTGATAATCTCA
TGACCAAAATCCCTTAACGTGAGTTTTCGTTCCACTGAGCGTCAGACCCCGTAGAAAAGATCAAAGGATC
TTCTTGAGATCCTTTTTTTCTGCGCGTAATCTGCTGCTTGCAAACAAAAAAACCACCGCTACCAGCGGTG
GTTTGTTTGCCGGATCAAGAGCTACCAACTCTTTTTCCGAAGGTAACTGGCTTCAGCAGAGCGCAGATAC
CAAATACTGTTCTTCTAGTGTAGCCGTAGTTAGGCCACCACTTCAAGAACTCTGTAGCACCGCCTACATA
CCTCGCTCTGCTAATCCTGTTACCAGTGGCTGCTGCCAGTGGCGATAAGTCGTGTCTTACCGGGTTGGAC
TCAAGACGATAGTTACCGGATAAGGCGCAGCGGTCGGGCTGAACGGGGGGTTCGTGCACACAGCCCAGCT
TGGAGCGAACGACCTACACCGAACTGAGATACCTACAGCGTGAGCTATGAGAAAGCGCCACGCTTCCCGA
AGGGAGAAAGGCGGACAGGTATCCGGTAAGCGGCAGGGTCGGAACAGGAGAGCGCACGAGGGAGCTTCCA
GGGGGAAACGCCTGGTATCTTTATAGTCCTGTCGGGTTTCGCCACCTCTGACTTGAGCGTCGATTTTTGT
GATGCTCGTCAGGGGGGCGGAGCCTATGGAAAAACGCCAGCAACGCGGCCTTTTTACGGTTCCTGGCCTT
TTGCTGGCCTTTTGCTCACATGT
